Addgene plasmid #243778: mGreenLantern- A AND (S OR T)-SpyTag
Purpose: Expresses multifunctional construct enabling the AND(OR)-gated release of mGreenLantern from materials in response to sortase eSrtA(2A9) AND (sortase eSrtA(4S9) OR TEV) treatment. Contains a SpyTag for material tethering.
Depositing lab: Cole DeForest. Depositing organization: University of Washington. Publication: Boolean logic-gated protein presentation through autonomously compiled molecular topology. Gharios R, Ross ML, Li A, Kottantharayil SP, Hoye J, DeForest CA. Nat Chem Biol. 2025 Oct 9. doi: 10.1038/s41589-025-02037-5. PubMed 41068299.
Backbone
  Vector backbone: pET 29b (+)
  Vector type: Bacterial Expression
Growth in bacteria
  Bacterial resistance: Kanamycin, 50 μg/mL
  Growth temperature: 37°C
  Growth strain: DH5alpha
  Copy number: High Copy
Gene/Insert
  Gene/Insert name: mGreenLantern
  Species: Synthetic
  Tag / fusion protein: 6x His tag (C terminal on insert); SsrA (C terminal on insert)
  Cloning method: Restriction Enzyme; 5′ cloning site Unknown (unknown if destroyed)
Terms and licenses: Academic/Nonprofit Terms; Industry Terms: Not Available to Industry
Depositor comments: MGSS-CfaC-GGS(x3)-4S9c-GGS(x3)-TEVc-GGS(x3)-mGreenLantern-GGS(x3)-2A9c-GGS(x3)- SpyTag003-GGS(x3)-6xHis-GGS(x3)-CfaN-SsrA
How to cite: mGreenLantern- A AND (S OR T)-SpyTag was a gift from Cole DeForest (Addgene plasmid # 243778 ; http://n2t.net/addgene:243778 ; RRID:Addgene_243778)
