[The description below was written by a language model from this plasmid's Addgene catalogue record and pLannotate feature annotations shown in this document.]
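Description:
mGreenLantern- A AND (S OR T)-SpyTag is a bacterial expression plasmid of about 6.7 kb built on the pET-29b(+) backbone. It carries a kanamycin resistance gene for selection, a ColE1/pBR322-type origin with the associated bom and rop elements (the catalogue lists it as high copy), and an f1 phage origin. Expression follows the standard pET arrangement: a T7 promoter with an adjacent lac operator and the T7 gene 10 ribosome binding site drive the insert, a T7 terminator closes the unit, and a plasmid-borne lacI gene keeps the promoter repressed until IPTG is added. Expression therefore needs a host that supplies T7 RNA polymerase.

The synthetic open reading frame encodes a single multidomain polypeptide whose parts are joined by repeated GGS linkers. According to the depositor, the order is the CfaC split-intein fragment, an eSrtA(4S9) sortase recognition site, a TEV protease site, mGreenLantern, an eSrtA(2A9) sortase site, SpyTag003, a 6xHis tag, the CfaN intein fragment and a C-terminal SsrA tag. The automated annotation labels the fluorescent protein as the related mClover1.5 and the CfaN segment as a DnaE N-intein fragment. It also detects a second His-like stretch near the terminator, which probably derives from the backbone.

Placing complementary intein halves at the two termini suggests that the protein splices onto itself into a closed topology, in line with the associated publication's theme of autonomously compiled molecular topology, although the record does not spell this out. SpyTag003 tethers the protein to a material. In a closed loop, mGreenLantern would be released only when the 2A9 site on one side is cut and either the 4S9 or the TEV site on the other side is cut, giving the A AND (S OR T) Boolean logic used for gated protein release from biomaterials.
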