Features (pLannotate 1.2.2; 22 found; start..end, strand, type, name):
     12..467     +  rep_origin     f1 ori (sequence partly withheld): f1 bacteriophage origin of replication; arrow indicates direction of (+) strand synthesis
    494..551     +  promoter       AmpR promoter (fragment): bla
    560..1375    -  CDS            KanR: aminoglycoside phosphotransferase; aph(3')-Ia; confers resistance to kanamycin in bacteria or G418 (Geneticin®) in eukaryotes
   1497..2085    +  rep_origin     ori: high-copy-number ColE1/pMB1/pBR322/pUC origin of replication
   2271..2413    -  misc_feature   bom: basis of mobility region from pBR322
   2515..2706    -  CDS            rop: Rop protein, which maintains plasmids at low copy number; rop
   2723..3103    +  CDS            YPB1_ECOLX: Protein predicted: Swiss-Prot protein existence level 4. From Escherichia coli.
   3175..3466    -  CDS            TcR (fragment): tetracycline efflux protein; tet; confers resistance to tetracycline
   3481..3502    -  protein_bind   CAP binding site: CAP binding activates transcription in the presence of cAMP. E. coli catabolite activator protein
   3515..4597    -  CDS            lacI: lac repressor; lacI; The lac repressor binds to the lac operator to inhibit transcription in E. coli. This inhibition can be relieved by adding lactose or isopropyl-β-D-thiogalactopyranoside (IPTG).
   4598..4675    -  promoter       lacI promoter: lacI
   4683..4962    -  CDS            TcR (fragment): tetracycline efflux protein; tet; confers resistance to tetracycline
   4988..5006    +  promoter       T7 promoter: promoter for bacteriophage T7 RNA polymerase
   5007..5031    +  protein_bind   lac operator: The lac repressor binds to the lac operator to inhibit transcription in E. coli. This inhibition can be relieved by adding lactose or isopropyl-β-D-thiogalactopyranoside (IPTG). lac repressor encoded by lacI
   5046..5068    +  RBS            RBS: efficient ribosome binding site from bacteriophage T7 gene 10 (Olins and Rangwala, 1989)
   5271..5288    +  CDS            TEV site (fragment): tobacco etch virus (TEV) protease recognition and cleavage site
   5319..6035    +  CDS            mClover1.5: mClover1.5 is a fluorescent protein published in 2016, derived from Aequorea victoria. It is reported to be a monomer.
   6179..6196    +  CDS            9xHis (fragment): 9xHis affinity tag
   6225..6515    +  CDS            dnaE-N (fragment): DPO3A_SYNY3 - Experimental evidence at protein level: Swiss-Prot protein existence level 1. DNA polymerase III is a complex, multichain enzyme responsible for most of the replicative synthesis in bacteria. This DNA polymerase also exhibits 3' to 5' exonuclease activity. The alpha chain is the DNA polymerase (By similarity). From Synechocystis sp. (strain PCC 6803 / Kazusa).
   6579..6596    +  CDS            9xHis (fragment): 9xHis affinity tag
   6606..6655    +  CDS            SET1 (fragment): solubility-enhancement tag derived from T7 phage gene 10B
   6663..6710    +  terminator     T7 terminator: transcription terminator for bacteriophage T7 RNA polymerase
>Addgene plasmid #243778 | mGreenLantern- A AND (S OR T)-SpyTag | addgene full sequence | sequence record 486141 | Addgene NGS Result
TGGCGAATGGG
[124 nt withheld, positions 12-135]
C
[91 nt withheld, positions 137-227]
A
[49 nt withheld, positions 229-277]
CCTTTGACGTTGGAGTCCACGTTCTTT
[37 nt withheld, positions 305-341]
ACCCTATCTCGGTCTATTCTTTTGATTTATAAGGGATTTTGCCGATTTCGGCCTATTGGTTAAAAAATGA
GCTGATTTAACAAAAATTTAACGCGAATTTTAACAAAATATTAACGTTTACAATTTCAGGTGGCACTTTT
CGGGGAAATGTGCGCGGAACCCCTATTTGTTTATTTTTCTAAATACATTCAAATATGTATCCGCTCATGA
ATTAATTCTTAGAAAAACTCATCGAGCATCAAATGAAACTGCAATTTATTCATATCAGGATTATCAATAC
CATATTTTTGAAAAAGCCGTTTCTGTAATGAAGGAGAAAACTCACCGAGGCAGTTCCATAGGATGGCAAG
ATCCTGGTATCGGTCTGCGATTCCGACTCGTCCAACATCAATACAACCTATTAATTTCCCCTCGTCAAAA
ATAAGGTTATCAAGTGAGAAATCACCATGAGTGACGACTGAATCCGGTGAGAATGGCAAAAGTTTATGCA
TTTCTTTCCAGACTTGTTCAACAGGCCAGCCATTACGCTCGTCATCAAAATCACTCGCATCAACCAAACC
GTTATTCATTCGTGATTGCGCCTGAGCGAGACGAAATACGCGATCGCTGTTAAAAGGACAATTACAAACA
GGAATCGAATGCAACCGGCGCAGGAACACTGCCAGCGCATCAACAATATTTTCACCTGAATCAGGATATT
CTTCTAATACCTGGAATGCTGTTTTCCCGGGGATCGCAGTGGTGAGTAACCATGCATCATCAGGAGTACG
GATAAAATGCTTGATGGTCGGAAGAGGCATAAATTCCGTCAGCCAGTTTAGTCTGACCATCTCATCTGTA
ACATCATTGGCAACGCTACCTTTGCCATGTTTCAGAAACAACTCTGGCGCATCGGGCTTCCCATACAATC
GATAGATTGTCGCACCTGATTGCCCGACATTATCGCGAGCCCATTTATACCCATATAAATCAGCATCCAT
GTTGGAATTTAATCGCGGCCTAGAGCAAGACGTTTCCCGTTGAATATGGCTCATAACACCCCTTGTATTA
CTGTTTATGTAAGCAGACAGTTTTATTGTTCATGACCAAAATCCCTTAACGTGAGTTTTCGTTCCACTGA
GCGTCAGACCCCGTAGAAAAGATCAAAGGATCTTCTTGAGATCCTTTTTTTCTGCGCGTAATCTGCTGCT
TGCAAACAAAAAAACCACCGCTACCAGCGGTGGTTTGTTTGCCGGATCAAGAGCTACCAACTCTTTTTCC
GAAGGTAACTGGCTTCAGCAGAGCGCAGATACCAAATACTGTCCTTCTAGTGTAGCCGTAGTTAGGCCAC
CACTTCAAGAACTCTGTAGCACCGCCTACATACCTCGCTCTGCTAATCCTGTTACCAGTGGCTGCTGCCA
GTGGCGATAAGTCGTGTCTTACCGGGTTGGACTCAAGACGATAGTTACCGGATAAGGCGCAGCGGTCGGG
CTGAACGGGGGGTTCGTGCACACAGCCCAGCTTGGAGCGAACGACCTACACCGAACTGAGATACCTACAG
CGTGAGCTATGAGAAAGCGCCACGCTTCCCGAAGGGAGAAAGGCGGACAGGTATCCGGTAAGCGGCAGGG
TCGGAACAGGAGAGCGCACGAGGGAGCTTCCAGGGGGAAACGCCTGGTATCTTTATAGTCCTGTCGGGTT
TCGCCACCTCTGACTTGAGCGTCGATTTTTGTGATGCTCGTCAGGGGGGCGGAGCCTATGGAAAAACGCC
AGCAACGCGGCCTTTTTACGGTTCCTGGCCTTTTGCTGGCCTTTTGCTCACATGTTCTTTCCTGCGTTAT
CCCCTGATTCTGTGGATAACCGTATTACCGCCTTTGAGTGAGCTGATACCGCTCGCCGCAGCCGAACGAC
CGAGCGCAGCGAGTCAGTGAGCGAGGAAGCGGAAGAGCGCCTGATGCGGTATTTTCTCCTTACGCATCTG
TGCGGTATTTCACACCGCATATATGGTGCACTCTCAGTACAATCTGCTCTGATGCCGCATAGTTAAGCCA
GTATACACTCCGCTATCGCTACGTGACTGGGTCATGGCTGCGCCCCGACACCCGCCAACACCCGCTGACG
CGCCCTGACGGGCTTGTCTGCTCCCGGCATCCGCTTACAGACAAGCTGTGACCGTCTCCGGGAGCTGCAT
GTGTCAGAGGTTTTCACCGTCATCACCGAAACGCGCGAGGCAGCTGCGGTAAAGCTCATCAGCGTGGTCG
TGAAGCGATTCACAGATGTCTGCCTGTTCATCCGCGTCCAGCTCGTTGAGTTTCTCCAGAAGCGTTAATG
TCTGGCTTCTGATAAAGCGGGCCATGTTAAGGGCGGTTTTTTCCTGTTTGGTCACTGATGCCTCCGTGTA
AGGGGGATTTCTGTTCATGGGGGTAATGATACCGATGAAACGAGAGAGGATGCTCACGATACGGGTTACT
GATGATGAACATGCCCGGTTACTGGAACGTTGTGAGGGTAAACAACTGGCGGTATGGATGCGGCGGGACC
AGAGAAAAATCACTCAGGGTCAATGCCAGCGCTTCGTTAATACAGATGTAGGTGTTCCACAGGGTAGCCA
GCAGCATCCTGCGATGCAGATCCGGAACATAATGGTGCAGGGCGCTGACTTCCGCGTTTCCAGACTTTAC
GAAACACGGAAACCGAAGACCATTCATGTTGTTGCTCAGGTCGCAGACGTTTTGCAGCAGCAGTCGCTTC
ACGTTCGCTCGCGTATCGGTGATTCATTCTGCTAACCAGTAAGGCAACCCCGCCAGCCTAGCCGGGTCCT
CAACGACAGGAGCACGATCATGCGCACCCGTGGGGCCGCCATGCCGGCGATAATGGCCTGCTTCTCGCCG
AAACGTTTGGTGGCGGGACCAGTGACGAAGGCTTGAGCGAGGGCGTGCAAGATTCCGAATACCGCAAGCG
ACAGGCCGATCATCGTCGCGCTCCAGCGAAAGCGGTCCTCGCCGAAAATGACCCAGAGCGCTGCCGGCAC
CTGTCCTACGAGTTGCATGATAAAGAAGACAGTCATAAGTGCGGCGACGATAGTCATGCCCCGCGCCCAC
CGGAAGGAGCTGACTGGGTTGAAGGCTCTCAAGGGCATCGGTCGAGATCCCGGTGCCTAATGAGTGAGCT
AACTTACATTAATTGCGTTGCGCTCACTGCCCGCTTTCCAGTCGGGAAACCTGTCGTGCCAGCTGCATTA
ATGAATCGGCCAACGCGCGGGGAGAGGCGGTTTGCGTATTGGGCGCCAGGGTGGTTTTTCTTTTCACCAG
TGAGACGGGCAACAGCTGATTGCCCTTCACCGCCTGGCCCTGAGAGAGTTGCAGCAAGCGGTCCACGCTG
GTTTGCCCCAGCAGGCGAAAATCCTGTTTGATGGTGGTTAACGGCGGGATATAACATGAGCTGTCTTCGG
TATCGTCGTATCCCACTACCGAGATGTCCGCACCAACGCGCAGCCCGGACTCGGTAATGGCGCGCATTGC
GCCCAGCGCCATCTGATCGTTGGCAACCAGCATCGCAGTGGGAACGATGCCCTCATTCAGCATTTGCATG
GTTTGTTGAAAACCGGACATGGCACTCCAGTCGCCTTCCCGTTCCGCTATCGGCTGAATTTGATTGCGAG
TGAGATATTTATGCCAGCCAGCCAGACGCAGACGCGCCGAGACAGAACTTAATGGGCCCGCTAACAGCGC
GATTTGCTGGTGACCCAATGCGACCAGATGCTCCACGCCCAGTCGCGTACCGTCTTCATGGGAGAAAATA
ATACTGTTGATGGGTGTCTGGTCAGAGACATCAAGAAATAACGCCGGAACATTAGTGCAGGCAGCTTCCA
CAGCAATGGCATCCTGGTCATCCAGCGGATAGTTAATGATCAGCCCACTGACGCGTTGCGCGAGAAGATT
GTGCACCGCCGCTTTACAGGCTTCGACGCCGCTTCGTTCTACCATCGACACCACCACGCTGGCACCCAGT
TGATCGGCGCGAGATTTAATCGCCGCGACAATTTGCGACGGCGCGTGCAGGGCCAGACTGGAGGTGGCAA
CGCCAATCAGCAACGACTGTTTGCCCGCCAGTTGTTGTGCCACGCGGTTGGGAATGTAATTCAGCTCCGC
CATCGCCGCTTCCACTTTTTCCCGCGTTTTCGCAGAAACGTGGCTGGCCTGGTTCACCACGCGGGAAACG
GTCTGATAAGAGACACCGGCATACTCTGCGACATCGTATAACGTTACTGGTTTCACATTCACCACCCTGA
ATTGACTCTCTTCCGGGCGCTATCATGCCATACCGCGAAAGGTTTTGCGCCATTCGATGGTGTCCGGGAT
CTCGACGCTCTCCCTTATGCGACTCCTGCATTAGGAAGCAGCCCAGTAGTAGGTTGAGGCCGTTGAGCAC
CGCCGCCGCAAGGAATGGTGCATGCAAGGAGATGGCGCCCAACAGTCCCCCGGCCACGGGGCCTGCCACC
ATACCCACGCCGAAACAAGCGCTCATGAGCCCGAAGTGGCGAGCCCGATCTTCCCCATCGGTGATGTCGG
CGATATAGGCGCCAGCAACCGCACCTGTGGCGCCGGTGATGCCGGCCACGATGCGTCCGGCGTAGAGGAT
CGAGATCGATCTCGATCCCGCGAAATTAATACGACTCACTATAGGGGAATTGTGAGCGGATAACAATTCC
CCTCTAGAAATAATTTTGTTTAACTTTAAGAAGGAGATATACATATGGGAAGTTCAGTAAAAATTATATC
TAGGAAGAGCCTCGGTACACAAAACGTGTACGACATCGGTGTGGAGAAAGACCACAACTTCCTGCTGAAA
AACGGCCTGGTCGCCAGCAACTGCTTCAACGGTGGCTCGGGCGGCTCTGGCGGGTCTCTGCCGGAAAGCG
GTGGTGGTTCTGGCGGCTCAGGCGGCTCAGAAAACCTGTACTTCCAGAGCGGTGGCTCCGGCGGTTCTGG
TGGCTCCATGGTGTCCAAGGGTGAAGAATTGTTTACCGGTGTGGTGCCGATCCTGGTTGAGTTGGACGGC
GATGTTAATGGTCATAAGTTCAGCGTGCGTGGTGAGGGCGAGGGTGACGCCACCAACGGTAAATTGACCT
TGAAGTTCATCTGCACGACTGGTAAGCTGCCAGTGCCGTGGCCGACCTTAGTTACCACGTTAGGTTATGG
TGTGGCGTGTTTCGCCCGTTATCCGGACCACATGAAACAGCATGATTTTTTCAAAAGCGCAATGCCGGAA
GGTTATGTTCAAGAGCGCACGATTAGCTTTAAGGATGATGGCACGTACAAGACTCGTGCAGAGGTGAAAT
TCGAGGGAGACACCCTGGTCAACCGCATCGTGCTTAAGGGCATTGACTTCAAAGAGGACGGAAACATTCT
TGGCCACAAGTTGGAATACAATTTTAACAGCCATAAGGTGTACATTACCGCGGATAAACAAAAAAATGGC
ATCAAAGCGAATTTCAAGACCCGTCATAATGTTGAAGATGGTGGTGTGCAGCTGGCGGACCACTACCAGC
AGAATACCCCGATCGGCGATGGTCCGGTCTTGCTGCCGGATAATCATTATCTGAGTCACCAGAGCAAACT
GAGCAAGGACCCGAATGAAAAACGCGATCACATGGTTCTGAAAGAACGTGTTACCGCAGCTGGTATCACC
CATGATATGGATGAATTGTACAAGGGAGGCAGCGGGGGTAGCGGTGGTTCCCTCGCGGAGACCGGTGGGG
GAAGCGGTGGCAGCGGCGGCTCTCGTGGCGTACCGCATATTGTGATGGTTGACGCGTATAAACGTTATAA
AGGCGGTTCGGGCGGCTCGGGCGGGAGCCACCACCACCACCACCATGGTGGTTCTGGTGGCTCCGGTGGT
AGCGCTGAATACTGCCTGAGCTATGATACCGAGATTTTAACGGTCGAGTACGGCTTTCTGCCGATCGGTA
AGATCGTTGAAGAGCGCATTGAATGCACCGTGTACACGGTTGATAAGAACGGCTTTGTTTACACCCAACC
GATTGCACAGTGGCATAACCGCGGTGAGCAAGAAGTTTTTGAGTATTGTCTGGAAGACGGTTCCATAATT
CGTGCGACCAAAGACCACAAGTTCATGACCACCGATGGTCAGATGCTGCCAATCGACGAGATCTTTGAGA
GAGGCCTGGACCTGAAACAAGTTGACGGGCTGCCTGCAGCGAACGATGAGAACTATGCTCTGGCTGCGTA
ACTCGAGCACCACCACCACCACCACTGAGATCCGGCTGCTAACAAAGCCCGAAAGGAAGCTGAGTTGGCT
GCTGCCACCGCTGAGCAATAACTAGCATAACCCCTTGGGGCCTCTAAACGGGTCTTGAGGGGTTTTTTGC
TGAAAGGAGGAACTATATCCGGAT
